Addgene plasmid #89528: Lyn-OeNL_pcDNA3
Purpose: Orange color variant of bright luminescent protein, targeted to the plasma membrane
Depositing lab: Takeharu Nagai. Depositing organization: The University of Osaka. Publication: Five colour variants of bright luminescent protein for real-time multicolour bioimaging. Suzuki K, Kimura T, Shinoda H, Bai G, Daniels MJ, Arai Y, Nakano M, Nagai T. Nat Commun. 2016 Dec 14;7:13718. doi: 10.1038/ncomms13718. PubMed 27966527.
Backbone
  Vector backbone: pcDNA3
  Backbone manufacturer: Invitrogen
  Backbone size w/o insert (bp): 5400
  Vector type: Mammalian Expression
  Selectable markers: Neomycin (select with G418)
Growth in bacteria
  Bacterial resistance: Ampicillin, 100 μg/mL
  Growth temperature: 37°C
  Growth strain: DH5alpha
  Copy number: High Copy
Gene/Insert
  Gene/Insert name: OeNL
  Species: Synthetic
  Insert size (bp): 1263
  GenBank ID: LC128717
  Promoter: CMV
  Tag / fusion protein: Lyn (N terminal on insert)
  Cloning method: Restriction Enzyme; 5′ cloning site BamHI (not destroyed); 3′ cloning site XbaI (not destroyed)
  Sequencing primers: 5′ CMV-F; 3′ BGHrev
Terms and licenses: Academic/Nonprofit Terms; Industry Terms: Not Available to Industry
Depositor comments: Derived from NanoLuc luciferase
How to cite: Lyn-OeNL_pcDNA3 was a gift from Takeharu Nagai (Addgene plasmid # 89528 ; http://n2t.net/addgene:89528 ; RRID:Addgene_89528)
