[The description below was written by a language model from this plasmid's Addgene catalogue record and pLannotate feature annotations shown in this document.]
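Description:
Lyn-OeNL_pcDNA3 is a mammalian expression plasmid built on the Invitrogen pcDNA3 backbone that encodes a plasma-membrane-targeted version of OeNL, the orange colour variant in a series of bright luminescent proteins derived from NanoLuc luciferase. It is propagated in E. coli as a high-copy plasmid through a ColE1/pUC-type origin with ampicillin selection (AmpR under its own bla promoter), and it also carries an f1 origin. For mammalian cells, an SV40 early promoter drives the neomycin phosphotransferase gene, followed by an SV40 polyadenylation signal, allowing G418 selection of stable transfectants.

The synthetic insert, cloned between BamHI and XbaI, is transcribed from the CMV immediate early enhancer/promoter and terminated by the bovine growth hormone poly(A) signal. T7 and SP6 promoters flank the cloning region. The feature table shows the open reading frame beginning with a short N-terminal fragment of Lyn kinase, which serves as the membrane-targeting sequence. This is followed by short leader elements annotated as a T7 gene 10 leader and an Xpress epitope, plus a small fragment match to a His/TEV composite tag. The reporter itself is annotated as a NanoLuc fragment, then monomeric Kusabira-Orange, then a second NanoLuc fragment, suggesting that the orange fluorescent protein is placed within the luciferase sequence. In designs of this kind, energy from the luciferase reaction is transferred to the fluorescent protein, shifting emission to orange. A few small annotations, such as the HIV-1 LTR, ble and lacI fragments, look like incidental matches to backbone sequence.

The construct is intended for luminescence imaging of the plasma membrane in living mammalian cells, including multicolour imaging alongside the other colour variants.
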