Features (pLannotate 1.2.2; 29 found; start..end, strand, type, name):
    132..511     +  enhancer       CMV enhancer: human cytomegalovirus immediate early enhancer
    512..715     +  promoter       CMV promoter: human cytomegalovirus (CMV) immediate early promoter
    711..744     +  LTR            5' LTR (truncated) (fragment): truncated 5' long terminal repeat (LTR) from HIV-1
    760..778     +  promoter       T7 promoter: promoter for bacteriophage T7 RNA polymerase
    798..860     +  CDS            Lyn (fragment): LYN_RAT - Experimental evidence at protein level: Swiss-Prot protein existence level 1. Non-receptor tyrosine-protein kinase that transmits signals from cell surface receptors and plays an important role in the regulation of innate and adaptive immune responses, hematopoiesis, responses to growth factors and cytokines, integrin signaling, but also responses to DNA damage and genotoxic agents. Functions primarily as negative regulator, but can also function as activator, depending on the context. Required for the initiation of the B-cell response, but also for its down-regulation and terminatio
    882..902     +  CDS            capTEV™ (fragment): composite tag for in vivo biotinylation, TEV protease cleavage, and 6xHis tagging
    903..935     +  CDS            T7 tag (gene 10 leader): leader peptide from bacteriophage T7 gene 10 promotes efficient translation in E. coli
    939..962     +  CDS            Xpress™ tag: Xpress™ epitope tag, including an enterokinase recognition and cleavage site
    969..1118    +  CDS            Nluc (fragment): NanoLuc® luciferase human codon-optimized
   1143..1170    +  CDS            hmKO (fragment): humanized monomeric Kusabira-Orange fluorescent protein mammalian codon-optimized
   1172..1196    +  CDS            hmKO (fragment): humanized monomeric Kusabira-Orange fluorescent protein mammalian codon-optimized
   1209..1859    +  CDS            hmKO: humanized monomeric Kusabira-Orange fluorescent protein mammalian codon-optimized
   1866..2231    +  CDS            Nluc (fragment): NanoLuc® luciferase human codon-optimized
   2247..2265    -  promoter       SP6 promoter: promoter for bacteriophage SP6 RNA polymerase
   2291..2515    +  polyA_signal   bGH poly(A) signal: bovine growth hormone polyadenylation signal
   2519..2540    +  promoter       SV40 promoter (fragment): SV40 enhancer and early promoter
   2561..2989    +  rep_origin     f1 ori (sequence partly withheld): f1 bacteriophage origin of replication; arrow indicates direction of (+) strand synthesis
   3003..3332    +  promoter       SV40 promoter: SV40 enhancer and early promoter
   3399..4190    +  CDS            neo: KKA2_KLEPN - Also known as kan, nptII. Experimental evidence at protein level: Swiss-Prot protein existence level 1. Resistance to kanamycin, neomycin, paromomycin, ribostamycin, butirosin and gentamicin B. From Klebsiella pneumoniae.
   4214..4372    +  CDS            ble (fragment): BLE_KLEPN - Experimental evidence at protein level: Swiss-Prot protein existence level 1. Binding protein with a strong affinity to the bleomycin family of antibiotics. Binds to CL990; an antimitotic-antibiotic compound. From Klebsiella pneumoniae.
   4367..4488    +  polyA_signal   SV40 poly(A) signal: SV40 polyadenylation signal
   4561..4577    -  protein_bind   lac operator: The lac repressor binds to the lac operator to inhibit transcription in E. coli. This inhibition can be relieved by adding lactose or isopropyl-β-D-thiogalactopyranoside (IPTG). lac repressor encoded by lacI
   4585..4615    -  promoter       lac promoter: promoter for the E. coli lac operon
   4630..4651    -  protein_bind   CAP binding site: CAP binding activates transcription in the presence of cAMP. E. coli catabolite activator protein
   4664..4756    -  CDS            lacI (fragment): lac repressor; lacI; The lac repressor binds to the lac operator to inhibit transcription in E. coli. This inhibition can be relieved by adding lactose or isopropyl-β-D-thiogalactopyranoside (IPTG).
   4939..5527    -  rep_origin     ori: high-copy-number ColE1/pMB1/pBR322/pUC origin of replication
   5698..6558    -  CDS            AmpR: β-lactamase; bla; confers resistance to ampicillin, carbenicillin, and related antibiotics
   6559..6663    -  promoter       AmpR promoter: bla
   6722..6774    -  misc_feature   bom (fragment): basis of mobility region from pBR322
>Addgene plasmid #89528 | Lyn-OeNL_pcDNA3 | addgene full sequence | sequence record 177777 | Addgene NGS Result
GGTCGCTGAGTAGTGCGCGAGCAAAATTTAAGCTACAACAAGGCAAGGCTTGACCGACAATTGCATGAAG
AATCTGCTTAGGGTTAGGCGTTTTGCGCTGCTTCGCGATGTACGGGCCAGATATACGCGTTGACATTGAT
TATTGACTAGTTATTAATAGTAATCAATTACGGGGTCATTAGTTCATAGCCCATATATGGAGTTCCGCGT
TACATAACTTACGGTAAATGGCCCGCCTGGCTGACCGCCCAACGACCCCCGCCCATTGACGTCAATAATG
ACGTATGTTCCCATAGTAACGCCAATAGGGACTTTCCATTGACGTCAATGGGTGGAGTATTTACGGTAAA
CTGCCCACTTGGCAGTACATCAAGTGTATCATATGCCAAGTACGCCCCCTATTGACGTCAATGACGGTAA
ATGGCCCGCCTGGCATTATGCCCAGTACATGACCTTATGGGACTTTCCTACTTGGCAGTACATCTACGTA
TTAGTCATCGCTATTACCATGGTGATGCGGTTTTGGCAGTACATCAATGGGCGTGGATAGCGGTTTGACT
CACGGGGATTTCCAAGTCTCCACCCCATTGACGTCAATGGGAGTTTGTTTTGGCACCAAAATCAACGGGA
CTTTCCAAAATGTCGTAACAACTCCGCCCCATTGACGCAAATGGGCGGTAGGCGTGTACGGTGGGAGGTC
TATATAAGCAGAGCTCTCTGGCTAACTAGAGAACCCACTGCTTACTGGCTTATCGAAATTAATACGACTC
ACTATAGGGAGACCCAAGCTTGCCACCATGGGCTGCATCAAGAGCAAGCGCAAGGACAACCTGAACGACG
ACGGCGTGGACATGAAGACCGGCGGCCGCATGCGGGGTTCTCATCATCATCATCATCATGGTATGGCTAG
CATGACTGGTGGACAGCAAATGGGTCGGGATCTGTACGACGATGACGATAAGGATCCGATGGTCTTCACA
CTCGAAGATTTCGTTGGGGACTGGCGACAGACAGCCGGCTACAACCTGGACCAAGTCCTTGAACAGGGAG
GTGTGTCCAGTTTGTTTCAGAATCTCGGGGTGTCCGTAACTCCGATCCAAAGGATTGTCCTGAGCGGTCT
CGAGGGCGGTAGCGGTGGCAGCGTGAGCGTGATCAAGCCCGAGATGAAGAAGGTGGAGGACGCCGTGGCC
CACTCCACTCTCGAGGGCGTGAGCGTGATCAAGCCCGAGATGAAGATGAGGTACTACATGGACGGCTCCG
TCAATGGGCATGAGTTCACAATCGAGGGTGAGGGCACAGGCAGACCTTACGAGGGACATCAGGAGATGAC
ACTGCGCGTCACAATGGCCGAGGGCGGGCCAATGCCTTTCGCCTTCGACCTGGTGTCCCACGTGTTCTGT
TACGGCCACAGAGTTTTTACTAAATATCCAGAAGAGATCCCAGACTATTTCAAGCAGGCCTTTCCTGAGG
GCCTGTCCTGGGAGAGGTCCCTGGAGTTCGAGGACGGCGGCTCCGCCTCCGTGAGCGCCCACATCAGCCT
GAGGGGCAACACCTTCTACCACAAGTCCAAGTTCACCGGCGTGAACTTCCCCGCCGACGGCCCCATCATG
CAGAACCAGAGCGTGGACTGGGAGCCCTCCACCGAGAAGATCACCGCCAGCGACGGCGTGCTGAAGGGCG
ACGTGACCATGTACCTGAAGCTGGAGGGCGGCGGCAACCACAAGTGCCAGATGAAGACCACCTACAAGGC
CGCCAAGGAGATCCTGGAGATGCCCGGCGACCACTACATCGGCCACAGGCTGGTGAGGAAGACCGAGGGC
AACATCACCGAGCAGGTGGAGGACGCCGTGGCCCACTCCGAGCTCGAAAATGGGCTGAAGATCGACATCC
ATGTCATCATCCCGTATGAAGGTCTGAGCGGCGACCAAATGGGCCAGATCGAAAAAATTTTTAAGGTGGT
GTACCCTGTGGATGATCATCACTTTAAGGTGATCCTGCACTATGGCACACTGGTAATCGACGGGGTTACG
CCGAACATGATCGACTATTTCGGACGGCCGTATGAAGGCATCGCCGTGTTCGACGGCAAAAAGATCACTG
TAACAGGGACCCTGTGGAACGGCAACAAAATTATCGACGAGCGCCTGATCAACCCCGACGGCTCCCTGCT
GTTCCGAGTAACCATCAACGGAGTGACCGGCTGGCGGCTGTGCGAACGCATTCTGGCGTAATCTAGAGGG
CCCTATTCTATAGTGTCACCTAAATGCTAGAGCTCGCTGATCAGCCTCGACTGTGCCTTCTAGTTGCCAG
CCATCTGTTGTTTGCCCCTCCCCCGTGCCTTCCTTGACCCTGGAAGGTGCCACTCCCACTGTCCTTTCCT
AATAAAATGAGGAAATTGCATCGCATTGTCTGAGTAGGTGTCATTCTATTCTGGGGGGTGGGGTGGGGCA
GGACAGCAAGGGGGAGGATTGGGAAGACAATAGCAGGCATGCTGGGGATGCGGTGGGCTCTATGGCTTCT
GAGGCGGAAAGAACCAGCTGGGGCTCTAGGGGGTATCCCC
[124 nt withheld, positions 2561-2684]
C
[91 nt withheld, positions 2686-2776]
A
[49 nt withheld, positions 2778-2826]
CCTTTGACGTTGGAGTCCACGTTCTTT
[37 nt withheld, positions 2854-2890]
ACCCTATCTCGGTCTATTCTTTTGATTTATAAGGGATTTTGCCGATTTCGGCCTATTGGTTAAAAAATGA
GCTGATTTAACAAAAATTTAACGCGAATTAATTCTGTGGAATGTGTGTCAGTTAGGGTGTGGAAAGTCCC
CAGGCTCCCCAGCAGGCAGAAGTATGCAAAGCATGCATCTCAATTAGTCAGCAACCAGGTGTGGAAAGTC
CCCAGGCTCCCCAGCAGGCAGAAGTATGCAAAGCATGCATCTCAATTAGTCAGCAACCATAGTCCCGCCC
CTAACTCCGCCCATCCCGCCCCTAACTCCGCCCAGTTCCGCCCATTCTCCGCCCCATGGCTGACTAATTT
TTTTTATTTATGCAGAGGCCGAGGCCGCCTCTGCCTCTGAGCTATTCCAGAAGTAGTGAGGAGGCTTTTT
TGGAGGCCTAGGCTTTTGCAAAAAGCTCCCGGGAGCTTGTATATCCATTTTCGGATCTGATCAAGAGACA
GGATGAGGATCGTTTCGCATGATTGAACAAGATGGATTGCACGCAGGTTCTCCGGCCGCTTGGGTGGAGA
GGCTATTCGGCTATGACTGGGCACAACAGACAATCGGCTGCTCTGATGCCGCCGTGTTCCGGCTGTCAGC
GCAGGGGCGCCCGGTTCTTTTTGTCAAGACCGACCTGTCCGGTGCCCTGAATGAACTGCAGGACGAGGCA
GCGCGGCTATCGTGGCTGGCCACGACGGGCGTTCCTTGCGCAGCTGTGCTCGACGTTGTCACTGAAGCGG
GAAGGGACTGGCTGCTATTGGGCGAAGTGCCGGGGCAGGATCTCCTGTCATCTCACCTTGCTCCTGCCGA
GAAAGTATCCATCATGGCTGATGCAATGCGGCGGCTGCATACGCTTGATCCGGCTACCTGCCCATTCGAC
CACCAAGCGAAACATCGCATCGAGCGAGCACGTACTCGGATGGAAGCCGGTCTTGTCGATCAGGATGATC
TGGACGAAGAGCATCAGGGGCTCGCGCCAGCCGAACTGTTCGCCAGGCTCAAGGCGCGCATGCCCGACGG
CGAGGATCTCGTCGTGACCCATGGCGATGCCTGCTTGCCGAATATCATGGTGGAAAATGGCCGCTTTTCT
GGATTCATCGACTGTGGCCGGCTGGGTGTGGCGGACCGCTATCAGGACATAGCGTTGGCTACCCGTGATA
TTGCTGAAGAGCTTGGCGGCGAATGGGCTGACCGCTTCCTCGTGCTTTACGGTATCGCCGCTCCCGATTC
GCAGCGCATCGCCTTCTATCGCCTTCTTGACGAGTTCTTCTGAGCGGGACTCTGGGGTTCGAAATGACCG
ACCAAGCGACGCCCAACCTGCCATCACGAGATTTCGATTCCACCGCCGCCTTCTATGAAAGGTTGGGCTT
CGGAATCGTTTTCCGGGACGCCGGCTGGATGATCCTCCAGCGCGGGGATCTCATGCTGGAGTTCTTCGCC
CACCCCAACTTGTTTATTGCAGCTTATAATGGTTACAAATAAAGCAATAGCATCACAAATTTCACAAATA
AAGCATTTTTTTCACTGCATTCTAGTTGTGGTTTGTCCAAACTCATCAATGTATCTTATCATGTCTGTAT
ACCGTCGACCTCTAGCTAGAGCTTGGCGTAATCATGGTCATAGCTGTTTCCTGTGTGAAATTGTTATCCG
CTCACAATTCCACACAACATACGAGCCGGAAGCATAAAGTGTAAAGCCTGGGGTGCCTAATGAGTGAGCT
AACTCACATTAATTGCGTTGCGCTCACTGCCCGCTTTCCAGTCGGGAAACCTGTCGTGCCAGCTGCATTA
ATGAATCGGCCAACGCGCGGGGAGAGGCGGTTTGCGTATTGGGCGCTCTTCCGCTTCCTCGCTCACTGAC
TCGCTGCGCTCGGTCGTTCGGCTGCGGCGAGCGGTATCAGCTCACTCAAAGGCGGTAATACGGTTATCCA
CAGAATCAGGGGATAACGCAGGAAAGAACATGTGAGCAAAAGGCCAGCAAAAGGCCAGGAACCGTAAAAA
GGCCGCGTTGCTGGCGTTTTTCCATAGGCTCCGCCCCCCTGACGAGCATCACAAAAATCGACGCTCAAGT
CAGAGGTGGCGAAACCCGACAGGACTATAAAGATACCAGGCGTTTCCCCCTGGAAGCTCCCTCGTGCGCT
CTCCTGTTCCGACCCTGCCGCTTACCGGATACCTGTCCGCCTTTCTCCCTTCGGGAAGCGTGGCGCTTTC
TCATAGCTCACGCTGTAGGTATCTCAGTTCGGTGTAGGTCGTTCGCTCCAAGCTGGGCTGTGTGCACGAA
CCCCCCGTTCAGCCCGACCGCTGCGCCTTATCCGGTAACTATCGTCTTGAGTCCAACCCGGTAAGACACG
ACTTATCGCCACTGGCAGCAGCCACTGGTAACAGGATTAGCAGAGCGAGGTATGTAGGCGGTGCTACAGA
GTTCTTGAAGTGGTGGCCTAACTACGGCTACACTAGAAGAACAGTATTTGGTATCTGCGCTCTGCTGAAG
CCAGTTACCTTCGGAAAAAGAGTTGGTAGCTCTTGATCCGGCAAACAAACCACCGCTGGTAGCGGTGGTT
TTTTTGTTTGCAAGCAGCAGATTACGCGCAGAAAAAAAGGATCTCAAGAAGATCCTTTGATCTTTTCTAC
GGGGTCTGACGCTCAGTGGAACGAAAACTCACGTTAAGGGATTTTGGTCATGAGATTATCAAAAAGGATC
TTCACCTAGATCCTTTTAAATTAAAAATGAAGTTTTAAATCAATCTAAAGTATATATGAGTAAACTTGGT
CTGACAGTTACCAATGCTTAATCAGTGAGGCACCTATCTCAGCGATCTGTCTATTTCGTTCATCCATAGT
TGCCTGACTCCCCGTCGTGTAGATAACTACGATACGGGAGGGCTTACCATCTGGCCCCAGTGCTGCAATG
ATACCGCGAGACCCACGCTCACCGGCTCCAGATTTATCAGCAATAAACCAGCCAGCCGGAAGGGCCGAGC
GCAGAAGTGGTCCTGCAACTTTATCCGCCTCCATCCAGTCTATTAATTGTTGCCGGGAAGCTAGAGTAAG
TAGTTCGCCAGTTAATAGTTTGCGCAACGTTGTTGCCATTGCTACAGGCATCGTGGTGTCACGCTCGTCG
TTTGGTATGGCTTCATTCAGCTCCGGTTCCCAACGATCAAGGCGAGTTACATGATCCCCCATGTTGTGCA
AAAAAGCGGTTAGCTCCTTCGGTCCTCCGATCGTTGTCAGAAGTAAGTTGGCCGCAGTGTTATCACTCAT
GGTTATGGCAGCACTGCATAATTCTCTTACTGTCATGCCATCCGTAAGATGCTTTTCTGTGACTGGTGAG
TACTCAACCAAGTCATTCTGAGAATAGTGTATGCGGCGACCGAGTTGCTCTTGCCCGGCGTCAATACGGG
ATAATACCGCGCCACATAGCAGAACTTTAAAAGTGCTCATCATTGGAAAACGTTCTTCGGGGCGAAAACT
CTCAAGGATCTTACCGCTGTTGAGATCCAGTTCGATGTAACCCACTCGTGCACCCAACTGATCTTCAGCA
TCTTTTACTTTCACCAGCGTTTCTGGGTGAGCAAAAACAGGAAGGCAAAATGCCGCAAAAAAGGGAATAA
GGGCGACACGGAAATGTTGAATACTCATACTCTTCCTTTTTCAATATTATTGAAGCATTTATCAGGGTTA
TTGTCTCATGAGCGGATACATATTTGAATGTATTTAGAAAAATAAACAAATAGGGGTTCCGCGCACATTT
CCCCGAAAAGTGCCACCTGACGTCGACGGATCGGGAGATCTCCCGATCCCCTATGGTGCACTCTCAGTAC
AATCTGCTCTGATGCCGCATAGTTAAGCCAGTATCTGCTCCCTGCTTGTGTGTTGGA
