>Addgene plasmid #89528 | Lyn-OeNL_pcDNA3 | depositor partial sequence | sequence record 173470 | OeNL moiety
ATGGTCTTCACACTCGAAGATTTCGTTGGGGACTGGCGACAGACAGCCGGCTACAACCTGGACCAAGTCC
TTGAACAGGGAGGTGTGTCCAGTTTGTTTCAGAATCTCGGGGTGTCCGTAACTCCGATCCAAAGGATTGT
CCTGAGCGGTCTCGAGGGCGGTAGCGGTGGCAGCGTGAGCGTGATCAAGCCCGAGATGAAGAAGGTGGAG
GACGCCGTGGCCCACTCCACTCTCGAGGGCGTGAGCGTGATCAAGCCCGAGATGAAGATGAGGTACTACA
TGGACGGCTCCGTCAATGGGCATGAGTTCACAATCGAGGGTGAGGGCACAGGCAGACCTTACGAGGGACA
TCAGGAGATGACACTGCGCGTCACAATGGCCGAGGGCGGGCCAATGCCTTTCGCCTTCGACCTGGTGTCC
CACGTGTTCTGTTACGGCCACAGAGTTTTTACTAAATATCCAGAAGAGATCCCAGACTATTTCAAGCAGG
CCTTTCCTGAGGGCCTGTCCTGGGAGAGGTCCCTGGAGTTCGAGGACGGCGGCTCCGCCTCCGTGAGCGC
CCACATCAGCCTGAGGGGCAACACCTTCTACCACAAGTCCAAGTTCACCGGCGTGAACTTCCCCGCCGAC
GGCCCCATCATGCAGAACCAGAGCGTGGACTGGGAGCCCTCCACCGAGAAGATCACCGCCAGCGACGGCG
TGCTGAAGGGCGACGTGACCATGTACCTGAAGCTGGAGGGCGGCGGCAACCACAAGTGCCAGATGAAGAC
CACCTACAAGGCCGCCAAGGAGATCCTGGAGATGCCCGGCGACCACTACATCGGCCACAGGCTGGTGAGG
AAGACCGAGGGCAACATCACCGAGCAGGTGGAGGACGCCGTGGCCCACTCCGAGCTCGAAAATGGGCTGA
AGATCGACATCCATGTCATCATCCCGTATGAAGGTCTGAGCGGCGACCAAATGGGCCAGATCGAAAAAAT
TTTTAAGGTGGTGTACCCTGTGGATGATCATCACTTTAAGGTGATCCTGCACTATGGCACACTGGTAATC
GACGGGGTTACGCCGAACATGATCGACTATTTCGGACGGCCGTATGAAGGCATCGCCGTGTTCGACGGCA
AAAAGATCACTGTAACAGGGACCCTGTGGAACGGCAACAAAATTATCGACGAGCGCCTGATCAACCCCGA
CGGCTCCCTGCTGTTCCGAGTAACCATCAACGGAGTGACCGGCTGGCGGCTGTGCGAACGCATTCTGGCG
TAA
